Addgene plasmid #110511: mCherry-PKCZ
Purpose: Fluorescent PKCZ
Depositing lab: Bernardo Mainou. Depositing organization: Emory University.
Backbone
  Vector backbone: pmCherry-N1
  Backbone size w/o insert (bp): 4700
  Vector type: Mammalian Expression
Growth in bacteria
  Bacterial resistance: Kanamycin, 50 μg/mL
  Growth temperature: 37°C
  Growth strain: DH5alpha
  Copy number: High Copy
Gene/Insert
  Gene/Insert name: PKCZ
  Species: H. sapiens (human)
  Entrez Gene: PRKCZ (a.k.a. PKC-ZETA, PKC2)
  Tag / fusion protein: mCherry (C terminal on backbone)
  Cloning method: Restriction Enzyme; 5′ cloning site EcoRI (not destroyed); 3′ cloning site SalI (not destroyed)
  Sequencing primers: 5′ unknown
Terms and licenses: Academic/Nonprofit Terms; Industry Terms: Not Available to Industry
How to cite: mCherry-PKCZ was a gift from Bernardo Mainou (Addgene plasmid # 110511 ; http://n2t.net/addgene:110511 ; RRID:Addgene_110511)
