[The description below was written by a language model from this plasmid's Addgene catalogue record and pLannotate feature annotations shown in this document.]
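Description:
mCherry-PKCZ is a mammalian expression plasmid built on the pmCherry-N1 backbone that produces human protein kinase C zeta (PRKCZ, also called PKC-zeta) fused to the red fluorescent protein mCherry. The PRKCZ coding sequence was inserted between the EcoRI and SalI sites of the multiple cloning site, both of which remain intact. This places the kinase upstream of mCherry, so despite the plasmid's name the fluorescent tag sits at the C terminus of the kinase. Transcription is driven by the human cytomegalovirus immediate early enhancer and promoter, which gives strong constitutive expression in most mammalian cell lines, and the transcript is terminated by the SV40 polyadenylation signal. The sequenced plasmid is about 6.5 kb, consistent with a roughly 1.8 kb insert in a 4.7 kb backbone.

The plasmid replicates in E. coli from a high-copy ColE1/pUC-type origin and also carries an f1 phage origin that allows single-stranded DNA production. Selection relies on a single Tn5 aminoglycoside phosphotransferase gene (NeoR/KanR) with tandem promoters. A bacterial bla-type promoter provides kanamycin resistance in bacteria, while the SV40 enhancer and early promoter, together with the HSV thymidine kinase polyadenylation signal, allow G418 selection of stably transfected mammalian cells. The short large T antigen, ble and bGH poly(A) fragments in the annotation appear to be backbone remnants or partial matches rather than functional elements.

The stated purpose is simply a fluorescent PKC-zeta. Such a fusion is typically used to follow the expression and subcellular localisation of the kinase in live or fixed transfected cells by red fluorescence microscopy, though the record gives no further experimental context.
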