Features (pLannotate 1.2.2; 17 found; start..end, strand, type, name):
      1..304     +  enhancer       CMV enhancer: human cytomegalovirus immediate early enhancer
    305..508     +  promoter       CMV promoter: human cytomegalovirus (CMV) immediate early promoter
    531..574     +  misc_feature   MCS (fragment): multiple cloning site
    575..2350    +  CDS            PRKCZ: KPCZ_HUMAN - Also known as PKC2. Experimental evidence at protein level: Swiss-Prot protein existence level 1. [Isoform 2]: Involved in late synaptic long term potention phase in CA1 hippocampal cells and long term memory maintenance. From Homo sapiens (Human).
   2349..2379    +  misc_feature   MCS (fragment): multiple cloning site
   2393..3100    +  CDS            mCherry: mCherry is a basic (constitutively fluorescent) red fluorescent protein published in 2004, derived from Discosoma sp.. It is reported to be a very rapidly-maturing monomer with low acid sensitivity.
   3120..3203    +  CDS            large T antigen (fragment): large T antigen from SV40 (simian virus 40)
   3226..3347    +  polyA_signal   SV40 poly(A) signal: SV40 polyadenylation signal
   3381..3809    -  rep_origin     f1 ori (sequence partly withheld): f1 bacteriophage origin of replication; arrow indicates direction of (+) strand synthesis
   3836..3940    +  promoter       AmpR promoter: bla
   3942..4299    +  promoter       SV40 promoter: SV40 enhancer and early promoter
   4334..5128    +  CDS            NeoR/KanR: aminoglycoside phosphotransferase from Tn5; aph(3')-II (or nptII); confers resistance to neomycin, kanamycin, and G418 (Geneticin®)
   5149..5301    +  CDS            ble (fragment): BLE_KLEPN - Experimental evidence at protein level: Swiss-Prot protein existence level 1. Binding protein with a strong affinity to the bleomycin family of antibiotics. Binds to CL990; an antimitotic-antibiotic compound. From Klebsiella pneumoniae.
   5360..5407    +  polyA_signal   HSV TK poly(A) signal: herpes simplex virus thymidine kinase polyadenylation signal (Cole and Stacy, 1985)
   5498..5514    -  polyA_signal   bGH poly(A) signal (fragment): bovine growth hormone polyadenylation signal
   5736..6324    +  rep_origin     ori: high-copy-number ColE1/pMB1/pBR322/pUC origin of replication
   6439..6498    +  enhancer       CMV enhancer (fragment): human cytomegalovirus immediate early enhancer
>Addgene plasmid #110511 | mCherry-PKCZ | addgene full sequence | sequence record 210752 | Addgene NGS Result
CGTTACATAACTTACGGTAAATGGCCCGCCTGGCTGACCGCCCAACGACCCCCGCCCATTGACGTCAATA
ATGACGTATGTTCCCATAGTAACGCCAATAGGGACTTTCCATTGACGTCAATGGGTGGAGTATTTACGGT
AAACTGCCCACTTGGCAGTACATCAAGTGTATCATATGCCAAGTACGCCCCCTATTGACGTCAATGACGG
TAAATGGCCCGCCTGGCATTATGCCCAGTACATGACCTTATGGGACTTTCCTACTTGGCAGTACATCTAC
GTATTAGTCATCGCTATTACCATGGTGATGCGGTTTTGGCAGTACATCAATGGGCGTGGATAGCGGTTTG
ACTCACGGGGATTTCCAAGTCTCCACCCCATTGACGTCAATGGGAGTTTGTTTTGGCACCAAAATCAACG
GGACTTTCCAAAATGTCGTAACAACTCCGCCCCATTGACGCAAATGGGCGGTAGGCGTGTACGGTGGGAG
GTCTATATAAGCAGAGCTGGTTTAGTGAACCGTCAGATCCGCTAGCGCTACCGGACTCAGATCTCGAGCT
CAAGCTTCGAATTCATGCCCAGCAGGACCGGCCCCAAGATGGAAGGGAGCGGCGGCCGCGTCCGCCTCAA
GGCGCATTACGGGGGGGACATCTTCATCACCAGCGTGGACGCCGCCACGACCTTCGAGGAGCTCTGTGAG
GAAGTGAGAGACATGTGTCGTCTGCACCAGCAGCACCCGCTCACCCTCAAGTGGGTGGACAGCGAAGGTG
ACCCTTGCACGGTGTCCTCCCAGATGGAGCTGGAAGAGGCTTTCCGCCTGGCCCGTCAGTGCAGGGATGA
AGGCCTCATCATTCATGTTTTCCCGAGCACCCCTGAGCAGCCTGGCCTGCCATGTCCGGGAGAAGACAAA
TCTATCTACCGCCGGGGAGCCAGAAGATGGAGGAAGCTGTACCGTGCCAACGGCCACCTCTTCCAAGCCA
AGCGCTTTAACAGGAGAGCGTACTGCGGTCAGTGCAGCGAGAGGATATGGGGCCTCGCGAGGCAAGGCTA
CAGGTGCATCAACTGCAAACTGCTGGTCCATAAGCGCTGCCACGGCCTCGTCCCGCTGACCTGCAGGAAG
CATATGGATTCTGTCATGCCTTCCCAAGAGCCTCCAGTAGACGACAAGAACGAGGACGCCGACCTTCCTT
CCGAGGAGACAGATGGAATTGCTTACATTTCCTCATCCCGGAAGCATGACAGCATTAAAGACGACTCGGA
GGACCTTAAGCCAGTTATCGATGGGATGGATGGAATCAAAATCTCTCAGGGGCTTGGGCTGCAGGACTTT
GACCTAATCAGAGTCATCGGGCGCGGGAGCTACGCCAAGGTTCTCCTGGTGCGGTTGAAGAAGAATGACC
AAATTTACGCCATGAAAGTGGTGAAGAAAGAGCTGGTGCATGATGACGAGGATATTGACTGGGTACAGAC
AGAGAAGCACGTGTTTGAGCAGGCATCCAGCAACCCCTTCCTGGTCGGATTACACTCCTGCTTCCAGACG
ACAAGTCGGTTGTTCCTGGTCATTGAGTACGTCAACGGCGGGGACCTGATGTTCCACATGCAGAGGCAGA
GGAAGCTCCCTGAGGAGCACGCCAGGTTCTACGCGGCCGAGATCTGCATCGCCCTCAACTTCCTGCACGA
GAGGGGGATCATCTACAGGGACCTGAAGCTGGACAACGTCCTCCTGGATGCGGACGGGCACATCAAGCTC
ACAGACTACGGCATGTGCAAGGAAGGCCTGGGCCCTGGTGACACAACGAGCACTTTCTGCGGAACCCCGA
ATTACATCGCCCCCGAAATCCTGCGGGGAGAGGAGTACGGGTTCAGCGTGGACTGGTGGGCGCTGGGAGT
CCTCATGTTTGAGATGATGGCCGGGCGCTCCCCGTTCGACATCATCACCGACAACCCGGACATGAACACA
GAGGACTACCTTTTCCAAGTGATCCTGGAGAAGCCCATCCGGATCCCCCGGTTCCTGTCCGTCAAAGCCT
CCCATGTTTTAAAAGGATTTTTAAATAAGGACCCCAAAGAGAGGCTCGGCTGCCGGCCACAGACTGGATT
TTCTGACATCAAGTCCCACGCGTTCTTCCGCAGCATAGACTGGGACTTGCTGGAGAAGAAGCAGGCGCTC
CCTCCATTCCAGCCACAGATCACAGACGACTACGGTCTGGACAACTTTGACACACAGTTCACCAGCGAGC
CCGTGCAGCTGACCCCAGACGATGAGGATGCCATAAAGAGGATCGACCAGTCAGAGTTCGAAGGCTTTGA
GTATATCAACCCATTATTGCTGTCCACCGAGGAGTCGGTGCAGTCGACGGTACCGCGGGCCCGGGATCCA
CCGGTCGCCACCATGGTGAGCAAGGGCGAGGAGGATAACATGGCCATCATCAAGGAGTTCATGCGCTTCA
AGGTGCACATGGAGGGCTCCGTGAACGGCCACGAGTTCGAGATCGAGGGCGAGGGCGAGGGCCGCCCCTA
CGAGGGCACCCAGACCGCCAAGCTGAAGGTGACCAAGGGTGGCCCCCTGCCCTTCGCCTGGGACATCCTG
TCCCCTCAGTTCATGTACGGCTCCAAGGCCTACGTGAAGCACCCCGCCGACATCCCCGACTACTTGAAGC
TGTCCTTCCCCGAGGGCTTCAAGTGGGAGCGCGTGATGAACTTCGAGGACGGCGGCGTGGTGACCGTGAC
CCAGGACTCCTCCCTGCAGGACGGCGAGTTCATCTACAAGGTGAAGCTGCGCGGCACCAACTTCCCCTCC
GACGGCCCCGTAATGCAGAAGAAGACCATGGGCTGGGAGGCCTCCTCCGAGCGGATGTACCCCGAGGACG
GCGCCCTGAAGGGCGAGATCAAGCAGAGGCTGAAGCTGAAGGACGGCGGCCACTACGACGCTGAGGTCAA
GACCACCTACAAGGCCAAGAAGCCCGTGCAGCTGCCCGGCGCCTACAACGTCAACATCAAGTTGGACATC
ACCTCCCACAACGAGGACTACACCATCGTGGAACAGTACGAACGCGCCGAGGGCCGCCACTCCACCGGCG
GCATGGACGAGCTGTACAAGTAAAGCGGCCGCGACTCTAGATCATAATCAGCCATACCACATTTGTAGAG
GTTTTACTTGCTTTAAAAAACCTCCCACACCTCCCCCTGAACCTGAAACATAAAATGAATGCAATTGTTG
TTGTTAACTTGTTTATTGCAGCTTATAATGGTTACAAATAAAGCAATAGCATCACAAATTTCACAAATAA
AGCATTTTTTTCACTGCATTCTAGTTGTGGTTTGTCCAAACTCATCAATGTATCTTAAGGCGTAAATTGT
AAGCGTTAATATTTTGTTAAAATTCGCGTTAAATTTTTGTTAAATCAGCTCATTTTTTAACCAATAGGCC
GAAATCGGCAAAATCCCTTATAAATCAAAAGAATAGACCGAGATAGGGT
[37 nt withheld, positions 3480-3516]
AAAGAACGTGGACTCCAACGTCAAAGG
[49 nt withheld, positions 3544-3592]
T
[91 nt withheld, positions 3594-3684]
G
[124 nt withheld, positions 3686-3809]
CAGGTGGCACTTTTCGGGGAAATGTGCGCGGAACCCCTATTTGTTTATTTTTCTAAATACATTCAAATAT
GTATCCGCTCATGAGACAATAACCCTGATAAATGCTTCAATAATATTGAAAAAGGAAGAGTCCTGAGGCG
GAAAGAACCAGCTGTGGAATGTGTGTCAGTTAGGGTGTGGAAAGTCCCCAGGCTCCCCAGCAGGCAGAAG
TATGCAAAGCATGCATCTCAATTAGTCAGCAACCAGGTGTGGAAAGTCCCCAGGCTCCCCAGCAGGCAGA
AGTATGCAAAGCATGCATCTCAATTAGTCAGCAACCATAGTCCCGCCCCTAACTCCGCCCATCCCGCCCC
TAACTCCGCCCAGTTCCGCCCATTCTCCGCCCCATGGCTGACTAATTTTTTTTATTTATGCAGAGGCCGA
GGCCGCCTCGGCCTCTGAGCTATTCCAGAAGTAGTGAGGAGGCTTTTTTGGAGGCCTAGGCTTTTGCAAA
GATCGATCAAGAGACAGGATGAGGATCGTTTCGCATGATTGAACAAGATGGATTGCACGCAGGTTCTCCG
GCCGCTTGGGTGGAGAGGCTATTCGGCTATGACTGGGCACAACAGACAATCGGCTGCTCTGATGCCGCCG
TGTTCCGGCTGTCAGCGCAGGGGCGCCCGGTTCTTTTTGTCAAGACCGACCTGTCCGGTGCCCTGAATGA
ACTGCAAGACGAGGCAGCGCGGCTATCGTGGCTGGCCACGACGGGCGTTCCTTGCGCAGCTGTGCTCGAC
GTTGTCACTGAAGCGGGAAGGGACTGGCTGCTATTGGGCGAAGTGCCGGGGCAGGATCTCCTGTCATCTC
ACCTTGCTCCTGCCGAGAAAGTATCCATCATGGCTGATGCAATGCGGCGGCTGCATACGCTTGATCCGGC
TACCTGCCCATTCGACCACCAAGCGAAACATCGCATCGAGCGAGCACGTACTCGGATGGAAGCCGGTCTT
GTCGATCAGGATGATCTGGACGAAGAGCATCAGGGGCTCGCGCCAGCCGAACTGTTCGCCAGGCTCAAGG
CGAGCATGCCCGACGGCGAGGATCTCGTCGTGACCCATGGCGATGCCTGCTTGCCGAATATCATGGTGGA
AAATGGCCGCTTTTCTGGATTCATCGACTGTGGCCGGCTGGGTGTGGCGGACCGCTATCAGGACATAGCG
TTGGCTACCCGTGATATTGCTGAAGAGCTTGGCGGCGAATGGGCTGACCGCTTCCTCGTGCTTTACGGTA
TCGCCGCTCCCGATTCGCAGCGCATCGCCTTCTATCGCCTTCTTGACGAGTTCTTCTGAGCGGGACTCTG
GGGTTCGAAATGACCGACCAAGCGACGCCCAACCTGCCATCACGAGATTTCGATTCCACCGCCGCCTTCT
ATGAAAGGTTGGGCTTCGGAATCGTTTTCCGGGACGCCGGCTGGATGATCCTCCAGCGCGGGGATCTCAT
GCTGGAGTTCTTCGCCCACCCTAGGGGGAGGCTAACTGAAACACGGAAGGAGACAATACCGGAAGGAACC
CGCGCTATGACGGCAATAAAAAGACAGAATAAAACGCACGGTGTTGGGTCGTTTGTTCATAAACGCGGGG
TTCGGTCCCAGGGCTGGCACTCTGTCGATACCCCACCGAGACCCCATTGGGGCCAATACGCCCGCGTTTC
TTCCTTTTCCCCACCCCACCCCCCAAGTTCGGGTGAAGGCCCAGGGCTCGCAGCCAACGTCGGGGCGGCA
GGCCCTGCCATAGCCTCAGGTTACTCATATATACTTTAGATTGATTTAAAACTTCATTTTTAATTTAAAA
GGATCTAGGTGAAGATCCTTTTTGATAATCTCATGACCAAAATCCCTTAACGTGAGTTTTCGTTCCACTG
AGCGTCAGACCCCGTAGAAAAGATCAAAGGATCTTCTTGAGATCCTTTTTTTCTGCGCGTAATCTGCTGC
TTGCAAACAAAAAAACCACCGCTACCAGCGGTGGTTTGTTTGCCGGATCAAGAGCTACCAACTCTTTTTC
CGAAGGTAACTGGCTTCAGCAGAGCGCAGATACCAAATACTGTTCTTCTAGTGTAGCCGTAGTTAGGCCA
CCACTTCAAGAACTCTGTAGCACCGCCTACATACCTCGCTCTGCTAATCCTGTTACCAGTGGCTGCTGCC
AGTGGCGATAAGTCGTGTCTTACCGGGTTGGACTCAAGACGATAGTTACCGGATAAGGCGCAGCGGTCGG
GCTGAACGGGGGGTTCGTGCACACAGCCCAGCTTGGAGCGAACGACCTACACCGAACTGAGATACCTACA
GCGTGAGCTATGAGAAAGCGCCACGCTTCCCGAAGGGAGAAAGGCGGACAGGTATCCGGTAAGCGGCAGG
GTCGGAACAGGAGAGCGCACGAGGGAGCTTCCAGGGGGAAACGCCTGGTATCTTTATAGTCCTGTCGGGT
TTCGCCACCTCTGACTTGAGCGTCGATTTTTGTGATGCTCGTCAGGGGGGCGGAGCCTATGGAAAAACGC
CAGCAACGCGGCCTTTTTACGGTTCCTGGCCTTTTGCTGGCCTTTTGCTCACATGTTCTTTCCTGCGTTA
TCCCCTGATTCTGTGGATAACCGTATTACCGCCATGCATTAGTTATTAATAGTAATCAATTACGGGGTCA
TTAGTTCATAGCCCATATATGGAGTTCCG
